Addgene plasmid #212744: YIp211-TET-NUbo-E3(48)-VSV
Purpose: Doxycycline-inducible expression of NUbo-E3(48)-VSV in budding yeast
Depositing lab: Helle Ulrich. Depositing organization: Institut fuer Molekulare Biologie (IMB Mainz). Publication: Ubiquiton-An inducible, linkage-specific polyubiquitylation tool. Renz C, Asimaki E, Meister C, Albanese V, Petriukov K, Krapoth NC, Wegmann S, Wollscheid HP, Wong RP, Fulzele A, Chen JX, Leon S, Ulrich HD. Mol Cell. 2024 Jan 18;84(2):386-400.e11. doi: 10.1016/j.molcel.2023.11.016. Epub 2023 Dec 15. PubMed 38103558.
Backbone
  Vector backbone: YIplac211
  Vector type: Yeast Expression ; integrative vector
  Selectable markers: URA3
Growth in bacteria
  Bacterial resistance: Ampicillin, 100 μg/mL
  Growth temperature: 37°C
  Growth strain: Top10
  Copy number: High Copy
Gene/Insert
  Gene/Insert name: E3(48)
  Species: H. sapiens (human), S. cerevisiae (budding yeast)
  Promoter: Tet
  Tag / fusion protein: NUbo (N terminal on insert); VSV (C terminal on insert)
  Cloning method: Restriction Enzyme; 5′ cloning site unknown (unknown if destroyed)
Terms and licenses: Academic/Nonprofit Terms; Industry Terms: Not Available to Industry
Depositor comments: pHU3898
How to cite: YIp211-TET-NUbo-E3(48)-VSV was a gift from Helle Ulrich (Addgene plasmid # 212744 ; http://n2t.net/addgene:212744 ; RRID:Addgene_212744)
