[The description below was written by a language model from this plasmid's Addgene catalogue record and pLannotate feature annotations shown in this document.]
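Description:
YIp211-TET-NUbo-E3(48)-VSV is a yeast integrative expression plasmid built on the YIplac211 backbone for doxycycline-inducible production of an engineered ubiquitin ligase component in Saccharomyces cerevisiae. It has no annotated yeast replication origin, consistent with its integrative design, so it must recombine into the genome to be maintained. Transformants are selected through the URA3 marker, which is driven by its own promoter and is counterselectable with 5-FOA. In E. coli it is propagated at high copy from a ColE1/pUC-type origin under ampicillin selection (AmpR). Remnants of the pUC lac region and multiple cloning site flank the insert.

The plasmid carries both halves of a Tet regulatory system. On the reverse strand, a CMV enhancer/promoter drives a TetR-based transactivator fused to the VP16 activation domain, with a short segment annotated as λ repressor between them. On the forward strand, a tetracycline response element with seven tetO copies controls the payload, which ends at a CYC1 terminator. An ADH1 terminator sits between the two divergent units.

The annotated open reading frame contains a yeast ubiquitin fragment corresponding to the N-terminal NUbo tag, a partial HA epitope match, the FRB* (T2098L) rapamycin-binding domain of human FRAP, and a fragment of yeast Cue1, the protein that recruits the E2 enzyme Ubc7. The C-terminal VSV tag listed in the catalogue was not picked up by the annotation.

The associated publication describes an inducible, linkage-specific polyubiquitylation tool. The name E3(48) suggests a K48-linkage-directed enzyme, although the record does not state this. The FRB* domain implies ligand-induced dimerisation with a partner protein supplied separately.
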