Features (pLannotate 1.2.2; 24 found; start..end, strand, type, name):
    223..811     -  rep_origin     ori: high-copy-number ColE1/pMB1/pBR322/pUC origin of replication
    982..1842    -  CDS            AmpR: β-lactamase; bla; confers resistance to ampicillin, carbenicillin, and related antibiotics
   1843..1947    -  promoter       AmpR promoter: bla
   2040..2255    +  promoter       URA3 promoter: S. cerevisiae URA3
   2256..3059    +  CDS            URA3: orotidine-5'-phosphate decarboxylase, required for uracil biosynthesis; S. cerevisiae URA3; yeast auxotrophic marker, counterselectable with 5-fluoroorotic acid (5-FOA)
   3148..3183    +  CDS            rop (fragment): Rop protein, which maintains plasmids at low copy number; rop
   3285..3384    +  misc_feature   bom (fragment): basis of mobility region from pBR322
   3392..3625    -  CDS            VP16 AD: transcriptional activation domain of herpes simplex virus protein VP16 (Triezenberg et al., 1988; Cousens et al., 1989); UL48
   3770..3892    -  CDS            λ repressor (fragment): phage λ repressor; cI
   3897..4513    -  CDS            TetR (fragment): tetracycline repressor TetR; tetR from transposon Tn10; TetR binds to the tetracycline operator tetO to inhibit transcription. This inhibition can be relieved by adding tetracycline or doxycycline.
   4614..4817    -  promoter       CMV promoter: human cytomegalovirus (CMV) immediate early promoter
   4818..5197    -  enhancer       CMV enhancer: human cytomegalovirus immediate early enhancer
   5309..5496    +  terminator     ADH1 terminator: S. cerevisiae ADH1; transcription terminator for the S. cerevisiae alcohol dehydrogenase 1 (ADH1) gene
   5554..5824    +  protein_bind   tetracycline response element: contains seven copies of the tetracycline operator tetO tetracycline repressor TetR
   6017..6127    +  CDS            ubiquitin (fragment): Saccharomyces cerevisiae ubiquitin
   6140..6168    +  CDS            3xHA (fragment): three tandem HA epitope tags
   6176..6454    +  CDS            FRB*: T2098L mutant of FKBP-rapamycin binding domain of human FRAP binds synthetic ligands such as AP21967
   6467..7006    +  CDS            CUE1 (fragment): CUE1_YEAST - Also known as KIS4. Experimental evidence at protein level: Swiss-Prot protein existence level 1. Component of the endoplasmic reticulum-associated protein degradation (ERAD) pathway. Recruits the soluble ubiquitin-conjugating enzyme UBC7 to the cytoplasmic face of the endoplasmic reticulum membrane where it functions in degradation of misfolded or regulated proteins localized in the endoplasmic reticulum (ER) lumen or membrane via the ubiquitin-proteasome system. Targets the E2 conjugating enzyme UBC7 to the DOA10 ubiquitin ligase complex, which is part of the ERAD-C pathway resp
   7083..7330    +  terminator     CYC1 terminator: S. cerevisiae CYC1; transcription terminator for CYC1
   7335..7358    +  misc_feature   MCS (fragment): pUC18/19 multiple cloning site
   7395..7411    -  protein_bind   lac operator: The lac repressor binds to the lac operator to inhibit transcription in E. coli. This inhibition can be relieved by adding lactose or isopropyl-β-D-thiogalactopyranoside (IPTG). lac repressor encoded by lacI
   7419..7449    -  promoter       lac promoter: promoter for the E. coli lac operon
   7464..7485    -  protein_bind   CAP binding site: CAP binding activates transcription in the presence of cAMP. E. coli catabolite activator protein
   7498..40      -  CDS            lacI (fragment) (across the origin): lac repressor; lacI; The lac repressor binds to the lac operator to inhibit transcription in E. coli. This inhibition can be relieved by adding lactose or isopropyl-β-D-thiogalactopyranoside (IPTG).
>Addgene plasmid #212744 | YIp211-TET-NUbo-E3(48)-VSV | addgene full sequence | sequence record 420486 | Addgene NGS Result
CGGCCAACGCGCGGGGAGAGGCGGTTTGCGTATTGGGCGCTCTTCCGCTTCCTCGCTCACTGACTCGCTG
CGCTCGGTCGTTCGGCTGCGGCGAGCGGTATCAGCTCACTCAAAGGCGGTAATACGGTTATCCACAGAAT
CAGGGGATAACGCAGGAAAGAACATGTGAGCAAAAGGCCAGCAAAAGGCCAGGAACCGTAAAAAGGCCGC
GTTGCTGGCGTTTTTCCATAGGCTCCGCCCCCCTGACGAGCATCACAAAAATCGACGCTCAAGTCAGAGG
TGGCGAAACCCGACAGGACTATAAAGATACCAGGCGTTTCCCCCTGGAAGCTCCCTCGTGCGCTCTCCTG
TTCCGACCCTGCCGCTTACCGGATACCTGTCCGCCTTTCTCCCTTCGGGAAGCGTGGCGCTTTCTCATAG
CTCACGCTGTAGGTATCTCAGTTCGGTGTAGGTCGTTCGCTCCAAGCTGGGCTGTGTGCACGAACCCCCC
GTTCAGCCCGACCGCTGCGCCTTATCCGGTAACTATCGTCTTGAGTCCAACCCGGTAAGACACGACTTAT
CGCCACTGGCAGCAGCCACTGGTAACAGGATTAGCAGAGCGAGGTATGTAGGCGGTGCTACAGAGTTCTT
GAAGTGGTGGCCTAACTACGGCTACACTAGAAGAACAGTATTTGGTATCTGCGCTCTGCTGAAGCCAGTT
ACCTTCGGAAAAAGAGTTGGTAGCTCTTGATCCGGCAAACAAACCACCGCTGGTAGCGGTGGTTTTTTTG
TTTGCAAGCAGCAGATTACGCGCAGAAAAAAAGGATCTCAAGAAGATCCTTTGATCTTTTCTACGGGGTC
TGACGCTCAGTGGAACGAAAACTCACGTTAAGGGATTTTGGTCATGAGATTATCAAAAAGGATCTTCACC
TAGATCCTTTTAAATTAAAAATGAAGTTTTAAATCAATCTAAAGTATATATGAGTAAACTTGGTCTGACA
GTTACCAATGCTTAATCAGTGAGGCACCTATCTCAGCGATCTGTCTATTTCGTTCATCCATAGTTGCCTG
ACTCCCCGTCGTGTAGATAACTACGATACGGGAGGGCTTACCATCTGGCCCCAGTGCTGCAATGATACCG
CGAGACCCACGCTCACCGGCTCCAGATTTATCAGCAATAAACCAGCCAGCCGGAAGGGCCGAGCGCAGAA
GTGGTCCTGCAACTTTATCCGCCTCCATCCAGTCTATTAATTGTTGCCGGGAAGCTAGAGTAAGTAGTTC
GCCAGTTAATAGTTTGCGCAACGTTGTTGCCATTGCTACAGGCATCGTGGTGTCACGCTCGTCGTTTGGT
ATGGCTTCATTCAGCTCCGGTTCCCAACGATCAAGGCGAGTTACATGATCCCCCATGTTGTGCAAAAAAG
CGGTTAGCTCCTTCGGTCCTCCGATCGTTGTCAGAAGTAAGTTGGCCGCAGTGTTATCACTCATGGTTAT
GGCAGCACTGCATAATTCTCTTACTGTCATGCCATCCGTAAGATGCTTTTCTGTGACTGGTGAGTACTCA
ACCAAGTCATTCTGAGAATAGTGTATGCGGCGACCGAGTTGCTCTTGCCCGGCGTCAATACGGGATAATA
CCGCGCCACATAGCAGAACTTTAAAAGTGCTCATCATTGGAAAACGTTCTTCGGGGCGAAAACTCTCAAG
GATCTTACCGCTGTTGAGATCCAGTTCGATGTAACCCACTCGTGCACCCAACTGATCTTCAGCATCTTTT
ACTTTCACCAGCGTTTCTGGGTGAGCAAAAACAGGAAGGCAAAATGCCGCAAAAAAGGGAATAAGGGCGA
CACGGAAATGTTGAATACTCATACTCTTCCTTTTTCAATATTATTGAAGCATTTATCAGGGTTATTGTCT
CATGAGCGGATACATATTTGAATGTATTTAGAAAAATAAACAAATAGGGGTTCCGCGCACATTTCCCCGA
AAAGTGCCACCTGACGTCTAAGAAACCATTATTATCATGACATTAACCTATAAAAATAGGCGTATCACGA
GGCCAGCTTTTCAATTCATCATTTTTTTTTTATTCTTTTTTTTGATTTCGGTTTCCTTGAAATTTTTTTG
ATTCGGTAATCTCCGAACAGAAGGAAGAACGAAGGAAGGAGCACAGACTTAGATTGGTATATATACGCAT
ATGTAGTGTTGAAGAAACATGAAATTGCCCAGTATTCTTAACCCAACTGCACAGAACAAAAACATGCAGG
AAACGAAGATAAATCATGTCGAAAGCTACATATAAGGAACGTGCTGCTACTCATCCTAGTCCTGTTGCTG
CCAAGCTATTTAATATCATGCACGAAAAGCAAACAAACTTGTGTGCTTCATTGGATGTTCGTACCACCAA
GGAATTACTGGAGTTAGTTGAAGCATTAGGTCCCAAAATTTGTTTACTAAAAACACATGTGGATATCTTG
ACTGATTTTTCCATGGAGGGCACAGTTAAGCCGCTAAAGGCATTATCCGCCAAGTACAATTTTTTACTCT
TCGAAGACAGAAAATTTGCTGACATTGGTAATACAGTCAAATTGCAGTACTCTGCGGGTGTATACAGAAT
AGCAGAATGGGCAGACATTACGAATGCACACGGTGTGGTGGGCCCAGGTATTGTTAGCGGTTTGAAGCAG
GCGGCAGAAGAAGTAACAAAGGAACCTAGAGGCCTTTTGATGTTAGCAGAATTGTCATGCAAGGGCTCCC
TATCTACTGGAGAATATACTAAGGGTACTGTTGACATTGCGAAGAGCGACAAAGATTTTGTTATCGGCTT
TATTGCTCAAAGAGACATGGGTGGAAGAGATGAAGGTTACGATTGGTTGATTATGACACCCGGTGTGGGT
TTAGATGACAAGGGAGACGCATTGGGTCAACAGTATAGAACCGTGGATGATGTGGTCTCTACAGGATCTG
ACATTATTATTGTTGGAAGAGGACTATTTGCAAAGGGAAGGGATGCTAAGGTAGAGGGTGAACGTTACAG
AAAAGCAGGCTGGGAAGCATATTTGAGAAGATGCGGCCAGCAAAACTAAAAAACTGTATTATAAGTAAAT
GCATGTATACTAAACTCACAAATTAGAGCTTCAATTTAATTATATCAGTTATTACCCGCCCTTTCGTCTC
GCGCGTTTCGGTGATGACGGTGAAAACCTCTGACACATGCAGCTCCCGGAGACGGTCACAGCTTGTCTGT
AAGCGGATGCCGGGAGCAGACAAGCCCGTCAGGGCGCGTCAGCGGGTGTTGGCGGGTGTCGGGGCTGGCT
TAACTATGCGGCATCAGAGCAGATTGTACTGAGAGTGCACCATATGCGGTGTGAAATACCGCACAGATGC
GTAAGGAGAAAATACCGCATCAGGCGCCCTACCCACCGTACTCGTCAATTCCAAGGGCATCGGTAAACAT
CTGCTCAAACTCGAAGTCGGCCATATCCAGAGCGCCGTAGGGGGCGGAGTCGTGGGGGGTAAATCCCGGA
CCCGGGGAATCCCCGTCCCCCAACATGTCCAGATCGAAATCGTCTAGCGCGTCGGCATGCGCCATCGCCA
CGTCCTCGCCGTCTAAGTGGAGCTCGTCCCCCAGGCTGACATCGGTCGGGGGGGCCGTCGACAGTCTGCG
CGTGTGTCCCGCGGGGAGAAAGGACAGGCGCGGAGCCGCCAGCCCCGCCTCTTCGGGGGCGTCGTCGTCC
GGGAGATCGAGCAGGCCCTCGATGGTAGACCCGTAATTGTTTTTCGTACGCGCGGTACCGCTTACCCATC
TCTCCGCATCACCTTTGGTAAAGGTTCTAAGCTTAGGTGAGAACATCCCTGCCTGAACATGAGAAAAAAC
AGGGTACTCATACTCACTTCTAAGTGACGGCTGCATACTAACAGATCCACTTTCACATTTAAGTTGTTTT
TCTAATCCGCATATGATCAATTCAAGGCCGAATAAGAAGGCTGGCTCTGCACCTTGGTGATCAAATAATT
CGATAGCTTGTCGTAATAATGGCGGCATACTATCAGTAGTAGGTGTTTCCCTTTCTTCTTTAGCGACTTG
ATGCTCTTGATCTTCCAATACGCAACCTAAAGTAAAATGCCCCACAGCGCTGAGTGCATATAACGCGTTC
TCTAGTGAAAAACCTTGTTGGCATAAAAAGGCTAATTGATTTTCGAGAGTTTCATACTGTTTTTCTGTAG
GCCGTGTATCTGAATGTACTTTTGCTCCATTGCGATGACTTAGTAAAGCACATCTAAAACTTTTAGCGTT
ATTGCGTAAAAAATCTTGCCAGCTTTCCCCTTTTAAAGGGCAAAAGTGAGTATGGTGCCTATCTAACATC
TCAATGGCTAAGGCGTCGAGCAAAGCCCGCTTATTTTTTACATGCCAATACAGTGTAGGCTGCTCTACAC
CAAGCTTCTGGGCGAGTTTACGGGTTGTTAAACCTTCGATTCCGACCTCATTAAGCAGCTCTAATGCGCT
GTTAATCACTTTACTTTTATCTAATCTAGACATATGAATTGGGGCCGCGGAGGCTGGATCGGTCCCGGTG
TCTTCTATGGAGGTCAAAACAGCGTGGATGGCGTCTCCAGGCGATCTGACGGTTCACTAAACGAGCTCTG
CTTATATAGACCTCCCACCGTACACGCCTACCGCCCATTTGCGTCAATGGGGCGGAGTTGTTACGACATT
TTGGAAAGTCCCGTTGATTTTGGTGCCAAAACAAACTCCCATTGACGTCAATGGGGTGGAGACTTGGAAA
TCCCCGTGAGTCAAACCGCTATCCACGCCCATTGATGTACTGCCAAAACCGCATCACCATGGTAATAGCG
ATGACTAATACGTAGATGTACTGCCAAGTAGGAAAGTCCCATAAGGTCATGTACTGGGCATAATGCCAGG
CGGGCCATTTACCGTCATTGACGTCAATAGGGGGCGTACTTGGCATATGATACACTTGATGTACTGCCAA
GTGGGCAGTTTACCGTAAATACTCCACCCATTGACGTCAATGGAAAGTCCCTATTGGCGTTACTATGGGA
ACATACGTCATTATTGACGTCAATGGGCGGGGGTCGTTGGGCGGTCAGCCAGGCGGGCCATTTACCGTAA
GTTATGTAACGCGGAACTCCATATATGGGCTATGAACTAATGACCCCGTAATTGATTACTATTAATAACT
AGTCAATAATCAATGTCAACATGGCGGTAATGTTGGACATGAGCCAATATAAATGTACATATTATGATAT
GGATACAACGTATGCAATGGGCCAAGCTCCTCGAGTAATTCGCGCCACTTCTAAATAAGCGAATTTCTTA
TGATTTATGATTTTTATTATTAAATAAGTTATAAAAAAAATAAGTGTATACAAATTTTAAAGTGACTCTT
AGGTTTTAAAACGAAAATTCTTATTCTTGAGTAACTCTTTCCTGTAGGTCAGGTTGCTTTCTCAGGTATA
GTATGAGGTCGCTCTTATTGACCACACCTCTACCGGCAGATCCGCTAGGGATAACAGGGTAATATAGATC
AATTCCTCGATCGAGTTTACCACTCCCTATCAGTGATAGAGAAAAGTGAAAGTCGAGTTTACCACTCCCT
ATCAGTGATAGAGAAAAGTGAAAGTCGAGTTTACCACTCCCTATCAGTGATAGAGAAAAGTGAAAGTCGA
GTTTACCACTCCCTATCAGTGATAGAGAAAAGTGAAAGTCGAGTTTACCACTCCCTATCAGTGATAGAGA
AAAGTGAAAGTCGAGTTTACCACTCCCTATCAGTGATAGAGAAAAGTGAAAGTCGAGTTTACCACTCCCT
ATCAGTGATAGAGAAAAGTGAAAGTCGAGCTCGGTACCCTATGGCATGCATGTGCTCTGTATGTATATAA
AACTCTTGTTTTCTTCTTTTCTCTAAATATTCTTTCCTTATACATTAGGTCCTTTGTAGCATAAATTACT
ATACTTCTATAGACACGCAAACACAAATACACACACTAAATTACCGGATCAATTCGGGGGATCAGTATGC
AGATTTTCGTCAAGACTTTGACCGGTAAAACCGCAACATTGGAAGTTGAATCTTCCGATACCATCGACAA
CGTTAAGTCGAAAATTCAAGACAAGGAAGGGATCCCTGGGTCTGGGGCTTACCCATACGATGTTCCTGAC
TATGCGGGGAATGGTATCCTCTGGCATGAGATGTGGCATGAAGGCCTGGAAGAGGCATCTCGTTTGTACT
TTGGGGAAAGGAACGTGAAAGGCATGTTTGAGGTGCTGGAGCCCTTGCATGCTATGATGGAACGGGGCCC
CCAGACTCTGAAGGAAACATCCTTTAATCAGGCCTATGGTCGAGATTTAATGGAGGCCCAAGAGTGGTGC
AGGAAGTACATGAAATCAGGGAATGTCAAGGACCTCCTCCAAGCCTGGGACCTCTATTATCATGTGTTCC
GACGAATCTCAAAGACTAGTGAATTGCAAAGTAATCAGCATCCCTCAGCACAACGCTTATCCGCTACAGG
TGTAAACGCACACGGACGTCCTCAGGGCTCCACGCAGAATGCCTTGAGAAGGACTGGTAGAGTCAATGGA
GGTCACCCCGTGACTACTCAGATGGTGGAAACAGTGCAAAATCTAGCCCCTAACTTACATCCTGAGCAAA
TTAGGTATAGTTTGGAAAACACAGGCTCAGTCGAGGAAACAGTGGAAAGGTACTTGCGTGGTGATGAATT
CAGCTTTCCACCTGGGTTTGAGCCCTCCAGGGCGCCAATGGGGGCCAATGCGGCTGTTGATAATAACGCT
GCTGGTGGCGGAGAGTTTAACGATCCCAGAAAGAAGAACATGATTTGCGCTGAGAATCTACTCGATAAAT
TCCATGTGGATCTCAATGAAGATATGAGTAACTTAAGCTTTAAGGACTTAGACATTGAAGAGAGAAAGAG
ATTGTTGGTTTGGCAAGCCAGAAAGAATTTGGAGACAAAATTGCAAAGTGATAAAGATTTGCAAAGTTTG
CTGACTTTAATTAATTATACTGACATAGAAATGAACAGATTGGGAAAGTAGGCGGCCGCTAGGGCCCTGC
AGGAGGGCCGCATCATGTAATTAGTTATGTCACGCTTACATTCACGCCCTCCCCCCACATCCGCTCTAAC
CGAAAAGGAAGGAGTTAGACAACCTGAAGTCTAGGTCCCTATTTATTTTTTTATAGTTATGTTAGTATTA
AGAACGTTATTTATATTTCAAATTTTTCTTTTTTTTCTGTACAGACGCGTGTACGCATGTAACATTATAC
TGAAAACCTTGCTTGAGAAGGTTTTGGGACGCTCGAAGGCTTTAATTTGCGGCCGTCGACCTGCAGGCAT
GCAAGCTTGGCGTAATCATGGTCATAGCTGTTTCCTGTGTGAAATTGTTATCCGCTCACAATTCCACACA
ACATACGAGCCGGAAGCATAAAGTGTAAAGCCTGGGGTGCCTAATGAGTGAGCTAACTCACATTAATTGC
GTTGCGCTCACTGCCCGCTTTCCAGTCGGGAAACCTGTCGTGCCAGCTGCATTAATGAAT
